>Addgene plasmid #163455 | pLentiCRISPR-v1-sgGPT2_5 | addgene full sequence | sequence record 321913 | Addgene NGS Result
CAGGAAACAGCTATGACCATGATTACGCCAAGCGCGCAATTAACCCTCACTAAAGGGAACAAAAGCTGGA
GCTGCAAGCTTAATGTAGTCTTATGCAATACTCTTGTAGTCTTGCAACATGGTAACGATGAGTTAGCAAC
ATGCCTTACAAGGAGAGAAAAAGCACCGTGCATGCCGATTGGTGGAAGTAAGGTGGTACGATCGTGCCTT
ATTAGGAAGGCAACAGACGGGTCTGACATGGATTGGACGAACCACTGAATTGCCGCATTGCAGAGATATT
GTATTTAAGTGCCTAGCTCGATACATAAACGGGTCTCTCTGGTTAGACCAGATCTGAGCCTGGGAGCTCT
CTGGCTAACTAGGGAACCCACTGCTTAAGCCTCAATAAAGCTTGCCTTGAGTGCTTCAAGTAGTGTGTGC
CCGTCTGTTGTGTGACTCTGGTAACTAGAGATCCCTCAGACCCTTTTAGTCAGTGTGGAAAATCTCTAGC
AGTGGCGCCCGAACAGGGACTTGAAAGCGAAAGGGAAACCAGAGGAGCTCTCTCGACGCAGGACTCGGCT
TGCTGAAGCGCGCACGGCAAGAGGCGAGGGGCGGCGACTGGTGAGTACGCCAAAAATTTTGACTAGCGGA
GGCTAGAAGGAGAGAGATGGGTGCGAGAGCGTCAGTATTAAGCGGGGGAGAATTAGATCGCGATGGGAAA
AAATTCGGTTAAGGCCAGGGGGAAAGAAAAAATATAAATTAAAACATATAGTATGGGCAAGCAGGGAGCT
AGAACGATTCGCAGTTAATCCTGGCCTGTTAGAAACATCAGAAGGCTGTAGACAAATACTGGGACAGCTA
CAACCATCCCTTCAGACAGGATCAGAAGAACTTAGATCATTATATAATACAGTAGCAACCCTCTATTGTG
TGCATCAAAGGATAGAGATAAAAGACACCAAGGAAGCTTTAGACAAGATAGAGGAAGAGCAAAACAAAAG
TAAGACCACCGCACAGCAAGCGGCCGCTGATCTTCAGACCTGGAGGAGGAGATATGAGGGACAATTGGAG
AAGTGAATTATATAAATATAAAGTAGTAAAAATTGAACCATTAGGAGTAGCACCCACCAAGGCAAAGAGA
AGAGTGGTGCAGAGAGAAAAAAGAGCAGTGGGAATAGGAGCTTTGTTCCTTGGGTTCTTGGGAGCAGCAG
GAAGCACTATGGGCGCAGCGTCAATGACGCTGACGGTACAGGCCAGACAATTATTGTCTGGTATAGTGCA
GCAGCAGAACAATTTGCTGAGGGCTATTGAGGCGCAACAGCATCTGTTGCAACTCACAGTCTGGGGCATC
AAGCAGCTCCAGGCAAGAATCCTGGCTGTGGAAAGATACCTAAAGGATCAACAGCTCCTGGGGATTTGGG
GTTGCTCTGGAAAACTCATTTGCACCACTGCTGTGCCTTGGAATGCTAGTTGGAGTAATAAATCTCTGGA
ACAGATTTGGAATCACACGACCTGGATGGAGTGGGACAGAGAAATTAACAATTACACAAGCTTAATACAC
TCCTTAATTGAAGAATCGCAAAACCAGCAAGAAAAGAATGAACAAGAATTATTGGAATTAGATAAATGGG
CAAGTTTGTGGAATTGGTTTAACATAACAAATTGGCTGTGGTATATAAAATTATTCATAATGATAGTAGG
AGGCTTGGTAGGTTTAAGAATAGTTTTTGCTGTACTTTCTATAGTGAATAGAGTTAGGCAGGGATATTCA
CCATTATCGTTTCAGACCCACCTCCCAACCCCGAGGGGACCCAGAGAGGGCCTATTTCCCATGATTCCTT
CATATTTGCATATACGATACAAGGCTGTTAGAGAGATAATTAGAATTAATTTGACTGTAAACACAAAGAT
ATTAGTACAAAATACGTGACGTAGAAAGTAATAATTTCTTGGGTAGTTTGCAGTTTTAAAATTATGTTTT
AAAATGGACTATCATATGCTTACCGTAACTTGAAAGTATTTCGATTTCTTGGCTTTATATATCTTGTGGA
AAGGACGAAACACCGTGAATGTGAATGAGCTCCGGGTTTTAGAGCTAGAAATAGCAAGTTAAAATAAGGC
TAGTCCGTTATCAACTTGAAAAAGTGGCACCGAGTCGGTGCTTTTTTGAATTCTAGATCTTGAGACAAAT
GGCAGTATTCATCCACAATTTTAAAAGAAAAGGGGGGATTGGGGGGTACAGTGCAGGGGAAAGAATAGTA
GACATAATAGCAACAGACATACAAACTAAAGAATTACAAAAACAAATTACAAAAATTCAAAATTTTCGGG
TTTATTACAGGGACAGCAGAGATCCACTTTGGCGCCGGCTCGAGTGGCTCCGGTGCCCGTCAGTGGGCAG
AGCGCACATCGCCCACAGTCCCCGAGAAGTTGGGGGGAGGGGTCGGCAATTGAACCGGTGCCTAGAGAAG
GTGGCGCGGGGTAAACTGGGAAAGTGATGTCGTGTACTGGCTCCGCCTTTTTCCCGAGGGTGGGGGAGAA
CCGTATATAAGTGCAGTAGTCGCCGTGAACGTTCTTTTTCGCAACGGGTTTGCCGCCAGAACACAGGTGT
CGTGACGCGGGATCCGCCACCATGGATTACAAAGACGATGACGATAAGATGGCCCCAAAGAAGAAGCGGA
AGGTCGGTATCCACGGAGTCCCAGCAGCCGACAAGAAGTACAGCATCGGCCTGGACATCGGCACCAACTC
TGTGGGCTGGGCCGTGATCACCGACGAGTACAAGGTGCCCAGCAAGAAATTCAAGGTGCTGGGCAACACC
GACCGGCACAGCATCAAGAAGAACCTGATCGGAGCCCTGCTGTTCGACAGCGGCGAAACAGCCGAGGCCA
CCCGGCTGAAGAGAACCGCCAGAAGAAGATACACCAGACGGAAGAACCGGATCTGCTATCTGCAAGAGAT
CTTCAGCAACGAGATGGCCAAGGTGGACGACAGCTTCTTCCACAGACTGGAAGAGTCCTTCCTGGTGGAA
GAGGATAAGAAGCACGAGCGGCACCCCATCTTCGGCAACATCGTGGACGAGGTGGCCTACCACGAGAAGT
ACCCCACCATCTACCACCTGAGAAAGAAACTGGTGGACAGCACCGACAAGGCCGACCTGCGGCTGATCTA
TCTGGCCCTGGCCCACATGATCAAGTTCCGGGGCCACTTCCTGATCGAGGGCGACCTGAACCCCGACAAC
AGCGACGTGGACAAGCTGTTCATCCAGCTGGTGCAGACCTACAACCAGCTGTTCGAGGAAAACCCCATCA
ACGCCAGCGGCGTGGACGCCAAGGCCATCCTGTCTGCCAGACTGAGCAAGAGCAGACGGCTGGAAAATCT
GATCGCCCAGCTGCCCGGCGAGAAGAAGAATGGCCTGTTCGGAAACCTGATTGCCCTGAGCCTGGGCCTG
ACCCCCAACTTCAAGAGCAACTTCGACCTGGCCGAGGATGCCAAACTGCAGCTGAGCAAGGACACCTACG
ACGACGACCTGGACAACCTGCTGGCCCAGATCGGCGACCAGTACGCCGACCTGTTTCTGGCCGCCAAGAA
CCTGTCCGACGCCATCCTGCTGAGCGACATCCTGAGAGTGAACACCGAGATCACCAAGGCCCCCCTGAGC
GCCTCTATGATCAAGAGATACGACGAGCACCACCAGGACCTGACCCTGCTGAAAGCTCTCGTGCGGCAGC
AGCTGCCTGAGAAGTACAAAGAGATTTTCTTCGACCAGAGCAAGAACGGCTACGCCGGCTACATTGACGG
CGGAGCCAGCCAGGAAGAGTTCTACAAGTTCATCAAGCCCATCCTGGAAAAGATGGACGGCACCGAGGAA
CTGCTCGTGAAGCTGAACAGAGAGGACCTGCTGCGGAAGCAGCGGACCTTCGACAACGGCAGCATCCCCC
ACCAGATCCACCTGGGAGAGCTGCACGCCATTCTGCGGCGGCAGGAAGATTTTTACCCATTCCTGAAGGA
CAACCGGGAAAAGATCGAGAAGATCCTGACCTTCCGCATCCCCTACTACGTGGGCCCTCTGGCCAGGGGA
AACAGCAGATTCGCCTGGATGACCAGAAAGAGCGAGGAAACCATCACCCCCTGGAACTTCGAGGAAGTGG
TGGACAAGGGCGCTTCCGCCCAGAGCTTCATCGAGCGGATGACCAACTTCGATAAGAACCTGCCCAACGA
GAAGGTGCTGCCCAAGCACAGCCTGCTGTACGAGTACTTCACCGTGTATAACGAGCTGACCAAAGTGAAA
TACGTGACCGAGGGAATGAGAAAGCCCGCCTTCCTGAGCGGCGAGCAGAAAAAGGCCATCGTGGACCTGC
TGTTCAAGACCAACCGGAAAGTGACCGTGAAGCAGCTGAAAGAGGACTACTTCAAGAAAATCGAGTGCTT
CGACTCCGTGGAAATCTCCGGCGTGGAAGATCGGTTCAACGCCTCCCTGGGCACATACCACGATCTGCTG
AAAATTATCAAGGACAAGGACTTCCTGGACAATGAGGAAAACGAGGACATTCTGGAAGATATCGTGCTGA
CCCTGACACTGTTTGAGGACAGAGAGATGATCGAGGAACGGCTGAAAACCTATGCCCACCTGTTCGACGA
CAAAGTGATGAAGCAGCTGAAGCGGCGGAGATACACCGGCTGGGGCAGGCTGAGCCGGAAGCTGATCAAC
GGCATCCGGGACAAGCAGTCCGGCAAGACAATCCTGGATTTCCTGAAGTCCGACGGCTTCGCCAACAGAA
ACTTCATGCAGCTGATCCACGACGACAGCCTGACCTTTAAAGAGGACATCCAGAAAGCCCAGGTGTCCGG
CCAGGGCGATAGCCTGCACGAGCACATTGCCAATCTGGCCGGCAGCCCCGCCATTAAGAAGGGCATCCTG
CAGACAGTGAAGGTGGTGGACGAGCTCGTGAAAGTGATGGGCCGGCACAAGCCCGAGAACATCGTGATCG
AAATGGCCAGAGAGAACCAGACCACCCAGAAGGGACAGAAGAACAGCCGCGAGAGAATGAAGCGGATCGA
AGAGGGCATCAAAGAGCTGGGCAGCCAGATCCTGAAAGAACACCCCGTGGAAAACACCCAGCTGCAGAAC
GAGAAGCTGTACCTGTACTACCTGCAGAATGGGCGGGATATGTACGTGGACCAGGAACTGGACATCAACC
GGCTGTCCGACTACGATGTGGACCATATCGTGCCTCAGAGCTTTCTGAAGGACGACTCCATCGACAACAA
GGTGCTGACCAGAAGCGACAAGAACCGGGGCAAGAGCGACAACGTGCCCTCCGAAGAGGTCGTGAAGAAG
ATGAAGAACTACTGGCGGCAGCTGCTGAACGCCAAGCTGATTACCCAGAGAAAGTTCGACAATCTGACCA
AGGCCGAGAGAGGCGGCCTGAGCGAACTGGATAAGGCCGGCTTCATCAAGAGACAGCTGGTGGAAACCCG
GCAGATCACAAAGCACGTGGCACAGATCCTGGACTCCCGGATGAACACTAAGTACGACGAGAATGACAAG
CTGATCCGGGAAGTGAAAGTGATCACCCTGAAGTCCAAGCTGGTGTCCGATTTCCGGAAGGATTTCCAGT
TTTACAAAGTGCGCGAGATCAACAACTACCACCACGCCCACGACGCCTACCTGAACGCCGTCGTGGGAAC
CGCCCTGATCAAAAAGTACCCTAAGCTGGAAAGCGAGTTCGTGTACGGCGACTACAAGGTGTACGACGTG
CGGAAGATGATCGCCAAGAGCGAGCAGGAAATCGGCAAGGCTACCGCCAAGTACTTCTTCTACAGCAACA
TCATGAACTTTTTCAAGACCGAGATTACCCTGGCCAACGGCGAGATCCGGAAGCGGCCTCTGATCGAGAC
AAACGGCGAAACCGGGGAGATCGTGTGGGATAAGGGCCGGGATTTTGCCACCGTGCGGAAAGTGCTGAGC
ATGCCCCAAGTGAATATCGTGAAAAAGACCGAGGTGCAGACAGGCGGCTTCAGCAAAGAGTCTATCCTGC
CCAAGAGGAACAGCGATAAGCTGATCGCCAGAAAGAAGGACTGGGACCCTAAGAAGTACGGCGGCTTCGA
CAGCCCCACCGTGGCCTATTCTGTGCTGGTGGTGGCCAAAGTGGAAAAGGGCAAGTCCAAGAAACTGAAG
AGTGTGAAAGAGCTGCTGGGGATCACCATCATGGAAAGAAGCAGCTTCGAGAAGAATCCCATCGACTTTC
TGGAAGCCAAGGGCTACAAAGAAGTGAAAAAGGACCTGATCATCAAGCTGCCTAAGTACTCCCTGTTCGA
GCTGGAAAACGGCCGGAAGAGAATGCTGGCCTCTGCCGGCGAACTGCAGAAGGGAAACGAACTGGCCCTG
CCCTCCAAATATGTGAACTTCCTGTACCTGGCCAGCCACTATGAGAAGCTGAAGGGCTCCCCCGAGGATA
ATGAGCAGAAACAGCTGTTTGTGGAACAGCACAAGCACTACCTGGACGAGATCATCGAGCAGATCAGCGA
GTTCTCCAAGAGAGTGATCCTGGCCGACGCTAATCTGGACAAAGTGCTGTCCGCCTACAACAAGCACCGG
GATAAGCCCATCAGAGAGCAGGCCGAGAATATCATCCACCTGTTTACCCTGACCAATCTGGGAGCCCCTG
CCGCCTTCAAGTACTTTGACACCACCATCGACCGGAAGAGGTACACCAGCACCAAAGAGGTGCTGGACGC
CACCCTGATCCACCAGAGCATCACCGGCCTGTACGAGACACGGATCGACCTGTCTCAGCTGGGAGGCGAC
AAGCGTCCTGCTGCTACTAAGAAAGCTGGTCAAGCTAAGAAAAAGAAAGCTAGCGGCAGCGGCGCCACCA
ACTTCAGCCTGCTGAAGCAGGCCGGCGACGTGGAGGAGAACCCCGGCCCCATGACCGAGTACAAGCCCAC
GGTGCGCCTCGCCACCCGCGACGACGTCCCCAGGGCCGTACGCACCCTCGCCGCCGCGTTCGCCGACTAC
CCCGCCACGCGCCACACCGTCGATCCGGACCGCCACATCGAGCGGGTCACCGAGCTGCAAGAACTCTTCC
TCACGCGCGTCGGGCTCGACATCGGCAAGGTGTGGGTCGCGGACGACGGCGCCGCGGTGGCGGTCTGGAC
CACGCCGGAGAGCGTCGAAGCGGGGGCGGTGTTCGCCGAGATCGGCCCGCGCATGGCCGAGTTGAGCGGT
TCCCGGCTGGCCGCGCAGCAACAGATGGAAGGCCTCCTGGCGCCGCACCGGCCCAAGGAGCCCGCGTGGT
TCCTGGCCACCGTCGGAGTCTCGCCCGACCACCAGGGCAAGGGTCTGGGCAGCGCCGTCGTGCTCCCCGG
AGTGGAGGCGGCCGAGCGCGCCGGGGTGCCCGCCTTCCTGGAGACCTCCGCGCCCCGCAACCTCCCCTTC
TACGAGCGGCTCGGCTTCACCGTCACCGCCGACGTCGAGGTGCCCGAAGGACCGCGCACCTGGTGCATGA
CCCGCAAGCCCGGTGCCTGAACGCGTTAAGTCGACAATCAACCTCTGGATTACAAAATTTGTGAAAGATT
GACTGGTATTCTTAACTATGTTGCTCCTTTTACGCTATGTGGATACGCTGCTTTAATGCCTTTGTATCAT
GCTATTGCTTCCCGTATGGCTTTCATTTTCTCCTCCTTGTATAAATCCTGGTTGCTGTCTCTTTATGAGG
AGTTGTGGCCCGTTGTCAGGCAACGTGGCGTGGTGTGCACTGTGTTTGCTGACGCAACCCCCACTGGTTG
GGGCATTGCCACCACCTGTCAGCTCCTTTCCGGGACTTTCGCTTTCCCCCTCCCTATTGCCACGGCGGAA
CTCATCGCCGCCTGCCTTGCCCGCTGCTGGACAGGGGCTCGGCTGTTGGGCACTGACAATTCCGTGGTGT
TGTCGGGGAAATCATCGTCCTTTCCTTGGCTGCTCGCCTGTGTTGCCACCTGGATTCTGCGCGGGACGTC
CTTCTGCTACGTCCCTTCGGCCCTCAATCCAGCGGACCTTCCTTCCCGCGGCCTGCTGCCGGCTCTGCGG
CCTCTTCCGCGTCTTCGCCTTCGCCCTCAGACGAGTCGGATCTCCCTTTGGGCCGCCTCCCCGCGTCGAC
TTTAAGACCAATGACTTACAAGGCAGCTGTAGATCTTAGCCACTTTTTAAAAGAAAAGGGGGGACTGGAA
GGGCTAATTCACTCCCAACGAAGACAAGATCTGCTTTTTGCTTGTACTGGGTCTCTCTGGTTAGACCAGA
TCTGAGCCTGGGAGCTCTCTGGCTAACTAGGGAACCCACTGCTTAAGCCTCAATAAAGCTTGCCTTGAGT
GCTTCAAGTAGTGTGTGCCCGTCTGTTGTGTGACTCTGGTAACTAGAGATCCCTCAGACCCTTTTAGTCA
GTGTGGAAAATCTCTAGCAGTACGTATAGTAGTTCATGTCATCTTATTATTCAGTATTTATAACTTGCAA
AGAAATGAATATCAGAGAGTGAGAGGAACTTGTTTATTGCAGCTTATAATGGTTACAAATAAAGCAATAG
CATCACAAATTTCACAAATAAAGCATTTTTTTCACTGCATTCTAGTTGTGGTTTGTCCAAACTCATCAAT
GTATCTTATCATGTCTGGCTCTAGCTATCCCGCCCCTAACTCCGCCCATCCCGCCCCTAACTCCGCCCAG
TTCCGCCCATTCTCCGCCCCATGGCTGACTAATTTTTTTTATTTATGCAGAGGCCGAGGCCGCCTCGGCC
TCTGAGCTATTCCAGAAGTAGTGAGGAGGCTTTTTTGGAGGCCTAGGGACGTACCCAATTCGCCCTATAG
TGAGTCGTATTACGCGCGCTCACTGGCCGTCGTTTTACAACGTCGTGACTGGGAAAACCCTGGCGTTACC
CAACTTAATCGCCTTGCAGCACATCCCCCTTTCGCCAGCTGGCGTAATAGCGAAGAGGCCCGCACCGATC
GCCCTTCCCAACAGTTGCGCAGCCTGAATGGCGAATGGG
[124 nt withheld, positions 9000-9123]
C
[91 nt withheld, positions 9125-9215]
A
[49 nt withheld, positions 9217-9265]
CCTTTGACGTTGGAGTCCACGTTCTTT
[37 nt withheld, positions 9293-9329]
ACCCTATCTCGGTCTATTCTTTTGATTTATAAGGGATTTTGCCGATTTCGGCCTATTGGTTAAAAAATGA
GCTGATTTAACAAAAATTTAACGCGAATTTTAACAAAATATTAACGCTTACAATTTAGGTGGCACTTTTC
GGGGAAATGTGCGCGGAACCCCTATTTGTTTATTTTTCTAAATACATTCAAATATGTATCCGCTCATGAG
ACAATAACCCTGATAAATGCTTCAATAATATTGAAAAAGGAAGAGTATGAGTATTCAACATTTCCGTGTC
GCCCTTATTCCCTTTTTTGCGGCATTTTGCCTTCCTGTTTTTGCTCACCCAGAAACGCTGGTGAAAGTAA
AAGATGCTGAAGATCAGTTGGGTGCACGAGTGGGTTACATCGAACTGGATCTCAACAGCGGTAAGATCCT
TGAGAGTTTTCGCCCCGAAGAACGTTTTCCAATGATGAGCACTTTTAAAGTTCTGCTATGTGGCGCGGTA
TTATCCCGTATTGACGCCGGGCAAGAGCAACTCGGTCGCCGCATACACTATTCTCAGAATGACTTGGTTG
AGTACTCACCAGTCACAGAAAAGCATCTTACGGATGGCATGACAGTAAGAGAATTATGCAGTGCTGCCAT
AACCATGAGTGATAACACTGCGGCCAACTTACTTCTGACAACGATCGGAGGACCGAAGGAGCTAACCGCT
TTTTTGCACAACATGGGGGATCATGTAACTCGCCTTGATCGTTGGGAACCGGAGCTGAATGAAGCCATAC
CAAACGACGAGCGTGACACCACGATGCCTGTAGCAATGGCAACAACGTTGCGCAAACTATTAACTGGCGA
ACTACTTACTCTAGCTTCCCGGCAACAATTAATAGACTGGATGGAGGCGGATAAAGTTGCAGGACCACTT
CTGCGCTCGGCCCTTCCGGCTGGCTGGTTTATTGCTGATAAATCTGGAGCCGGTGAGCGTGGGTCTCGCG
GTATCATTGCAGCACTGGGGCCAGATGGTAAGCCCTCCCGTATCGTAGTTATCTACACGACGGGGAGTCA
GGCAACTATGGATGAACGAAATAGACAGATCGCTGAGATAGGTGCCTCACTGATTAAGCATTGGTAACTG
TCAGACCAAGTTTACTCATATATACTTTAGATTGATTTAAAACTTCATTTTTAATTTAAAAGGATCTAGG
TGAAGATCCTTTTTGATAATCTCATGACCAAAATCCCTTAACGTGAGTTTTCGTTCCACTGAGCGTCAGA
CCCCGTAGAAAAGATCAAAGGATCTTCTTGAGATCCTTTTTTTCTGCGCGTAATCTGCTGCTTGCAAACA
AAAAAACCACCGCTACCAGCGGTGGTTTGTTTGCCGGATCAAGAGCTACCAACTCTTTTTCCGAAGGTAA
CTGGCTTCAGCAGAGCGCAGATACCAAATACTGTTCTTCTAGTGTAGCCGTAGTTAGGCCACCACTTCAA
GAACTCTGTAGCACCGCCTACATACCTCGCTCTGCTAATCCTGTTACCAGTGGCTGCTGCCAGTGGCGAT
AAGTCGTGTCTTACCGGGTTGGACTCAAGACGATAGTTACCGGATAAGGCGCAGCGGTCGGGCTGAACGG
GGGGTTCGTGCACACAGCCCAGCTTGGAGCGAACGACCTACACCGAACTGAGATACCTACAGCGTGAGCT
ATGAGAAAGCGCCACGCTTCCCGAAGGGAGAAAGGCGGACAGGTATCCGGTAAGCGGCAGGGTCGGAACA
GGAGAGCGCACGAGGGAGCTTCCAGGGGGAAACGCCTGGTATCTTTATAGTCCTGTCGGGTTTCGCCACC
TCTGACTTGAGCGTCGATTTTTGTGATGCTCGTCAGGGGGGCGGAGCCTATGGAAAAACGCCAGCAACGC
GGCCTTTTTACGGTTCCTGGCCTTTTGCTGGCCTTTTGCTCACATGTTCTTTCCTGCGTTATCCCCTGAT
TCTGTGGATAACCGTATTACCGCCTTTGAGTGAGCTGATACCGCTCGCCGCAGCCGAACGACCGAGCGCA
GCGAGTCAGTGAGCGAGGAAGCGGAAGAGCGCCCAATACGCAAACCGCCTCTCCCCGCGCGTTGGCCGAT
TCATTAATGCAGCTGGCACGACAGGTTTCCCGACTGGAAAGCGGGCAGTGAGCGCAACGCAATTAATGTG
AGTTAGCTCACTCATTAGGCACCCCAGGCTTTACACTTTATGCTTCCGGCTCGTATGTTGTGTGGAATTG
TGAGCGGATAACAATTTCACA
Features (pLannotate 1.2.2; 29 found; start..end, strand, type, name):
     38..56      +  promoter       T3 promoter: promoter for bacteriophage T3 RNA polymerase
     84..310     +  promoter       RSV promoter: Rous sarcoma virus enhancer/promoter
    311..491     +  LTR            5' LTR (truncated): truncated 5' long terminal repeat (LTR) from HIV-1
    538..663     +  misc_feature   HIV-1 Ψ: packaging signal of human immunodeficiency virus type 1
    647..1010    +  CDS            HIV-1 gag (fragment): gag protein from human immunodeficiency virus 1; gag
   1156..1389    +  misc_feature   RRE: The Rev response element (RRE) of HIV-1 allows for Rev-dependent mRNA export from the nucleus to the cytoplasm.
   1766..1792    +  CDS            Rev (fragment): human immunodeficiency virus 1 (HIV-1) Rev protein; rev; enhances nuclear export of unspliced and incompletely spliced viral mRNAs
   1796..2036    +  promoter       U6 promoter: RNA polymerase III promoter for human U6 snRNA
   2066..2141    +  misc_RNA       gRNA scaffold: guide RNA scaffold for the Streptococcus pyogenes CRISPR/Cas9 system
   2189..2306    +  misc_feature   cPPT/CTS: central polypurine tract and central termination sequence of HIV-1
   2375..2586    +  promoter       EF-1α core promoter: core promoter for human elongation factor EF-1α
   2690..4291    +  CDS            Cas9(N): N-terminal portion of Streptococcus pyogenes Cas9 (Zetsche et al., 2015)
   4292..6790    +  CDS            Cas9(C): C-terminal portion of Streptococcus pyogenes Cas9 (Zetsche et al., 2015)
   6911..7510    +  CDS            PuroR (fragment): puromycin N-acetyltransferase; pac from Streptomyces; confers resistance to puromycin
   7526..8114    +  misc_feature   WPRE: woodchuck hepatitis virus posttranscriptional regulatory element
   8165..8184    +  misc_feature   cPPT/CTS (fragment): central polypurine tract and central termination sequence of HIV-1
   8186..8419    +  LTR            3' LTR (ΔU3): self-inactivating 3' long terminal repeat (LTR) from HIV-1
   8497..8618    +  polyA_signal   SV40 poly(A) signal: SV40 polyadenylation signal
   8658..8793    +  rep_origin     SV40 ori: SV40 origin of replication
   8814..8832    -  promoter       T7 promoter: promoter for bacteriophage T7 RNA polymerase
   8840..8995    +  CDS            lacZα (fragment): LacZα fragment of β-galactosidase; lacZ fragment
   9000..9428    +  rep_origin     f1 ori (sequence partly withheld): f1 bacteriophage origin of replication; arrow indicates direction of (+) strand synthesis
   9481..9585    +  promoter       AmpR promoter: bla
   9586..10446   +  CDS            AmpR: β-lactamase; bla; confers resistance to ampicillin, carbenicillin, and related antibiotics
  10617..11205   +  rep_origin     ori: high-copy-number ColE1/pMB1/pBR322/pUC origin of replication
  11388..11480   +  CDS            lacI (fragment): lac repressor; lacI; The lac repressor binds to the lac operator to inhibit transcription in E. coli. This inhibition can be relieved by adding lactose or isopropyl-β-D-thiogalactopyranoside (IPTG).
  11493..11514   +  protein_bind   CAP binding site: CAP binding activates transcription in the presence of cAMP. E. coli catabolite activator protein
  11529..11559   +  promoter       lac promoter: promoter for the E. coli lac operon
  11563..11585   +  protein_bind   lac operator (fragment): The lac repressor binds to the lac operator to inhibit transcription in E. coli. This inhibition can be relieved by adding lactose or isopropyl-β-D-thiogalactopyranoside (IPTG). lac repressor encoded by lacI
