[The description below was written by a language model from this plasmid's Addgene catalogue record and pLannotate feature annotations shown in this document.]
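Description:
pLentiCRISPR-v1-sgGPT2_5 is an all-in-one lentiviral CRISPR plasmid built on the pLentiCRISPR v1 backbone. It delivers Streptococcus pyogenes Cas9 together with a single guide RNA directed against human GPT2 (also known as ALT2). In bacteria it is maintained through a high-copy ColE1/pUC-type origin and selected with ampicillin via the bla gene. An f1 origin, an SV40 origin, and remnants of a lac/lacZα cloning region flanked by T3 and T7 promoters also sit in the backbone.

The transfer cassette has a third-generation layout. An RSV promoter is fused to a truncated HIV-1 5' LTR and drives genomic RNA production in packaging cells. It is followed by the Ψ packaging signal with a gag fragment, the Rev response element for Rev-dependent nuclear export, and a cPPT/CTS. The cassette ends in a ΔU3 self-inactivating 3' LTR with a downstream SV40 polyadenylation signal.

Two expression units lie within this frame. A human U6 Pol III promoter transcribes the GPT2-targeting spacer, the fifth guide in its set, fused to the SpCas9 gRNA scaffold. The spacer was inserted at BsmBI sites that were destroyed during cloning. Downstream, an EF-1α core promoter drives the Cas9 coding sequence, which the annotation software splits into N- and C-terminal portions although they are contiguous. A puromycin N-acetyltransferase gene and a WPRE that enhances transcript expression follow Cas9. The feature table does not annotate the linker between Cas9 and the puromycin marker.

Transduced mammalian cells can be selected with puromycin. The construct is intended for knocking out GPT2 in human cells and was deposited in connection with CRISPR screening work on conditionally essential genes in physiologic culture medium.
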