Addgene plasmid #163455: pLentiCRISPR-v1-sgGPT2_5
Purpose: lentiviral vector expressing Cas9 and an sgRNA targeting GPT2
Depositing lab: Jason Cantor. Depositing organization: Morgridge Institute for Research. Publication: CRISPR screens in physiologic medium reveal conditionally essential genes in human cells. Rossiter NJ, Huggler KS, Adelmann CH, Keys HR, Soens RW, Sabatini DM, Cantor JR. Cell Metab. 2021 Feb 23. pii: S1550-4131(21)00061-9. doi: 10.1016/j.cmet.2021.02.005. PubMed 33651980.
Backbone
  Vector backbone: pLentiCRISPR v1
  Vector type: Mammalian Expression, Lentiviral, CRISPR
  Selectable markers: Puromycin
Growth in bacteria
  Bacterial resistance: Ampicillin, 100 μg/mL
  Growth temperature: 37°C
  Growth strain: NEB Stable
  Copy number: High Copy
Gene/Insert
  Gene/Insert name: sgRNA 5 targeting GPT2
  gRNA/shRNA sequence: TGAATGTGAATGAGCTCCGG
  Species: H. sapiens (human)
  Entrez Gene: GPT2 (a.k.a. ALT2, GPT 2, MRT49, NEDSPM)
  Promoter: U6
  Cloning method: Restriction Enzyme; 5′ cloning site BsmBI (destroyed during cloning); 3′ cloning site BsmBI (destroyed during cloning)
  Sequencing primers: 5′ GTTTTAAAATGGACTATCATATGCTTACCG
Terms and licenses: Academic/Nonprofit Terms; Industry Terms: Not Available to Industry
How to cite: pLentiCRISPR-v1-sgGPT2_5 was a gift from Jason Cantor (Addgene plasmid # 163455 ; http://n2t.net/addgene:163455 ; RRID:Addgene_163455)
